Addgene plasmid #210763: pDL0_013
Purpose: T_Oryza sativa alpha-tubulin A1 promoter_R
Depositing lab: Dmitri Nusinow. Depositing organization: Donald Danforth Plant Science Center. Publication: Remote Sensing of Endogenous Pigmentation by Inducible Synthetic Circuits in Grasses. Lee DY, Acosta-Gamboa L, Saleh L, Pathak S, Swyers N, Morgan A, Meerdink S, Kuzio C, Calderon S, Sheng H, Kenney S, Zare A, Gehan M, Nusinow DA. Plant Biotechnol J. 2025 Dec 5. doi: 10.1111/pbi.70480. PubMed 41351300.
Backbone
  Vector backbone: pICH41276
  Backbone size w/o insert (bp): 2252
  Total vector size (bp): 4367
  Vector type: Plant Expression, Synthetic Biology
Growth in bacteria
  Bacterial resistance: Spectinomycin, 50 μg/mL
  Growth temperature: 37°C
  Growth strain: DH5alpha
  Copy number: Unknown
Gene/Insert
  Gene/Insert name: Tubulin1A promoter
  Species: Oryza sativa
  Insert size (bp): 2124
Terms and licenses: Academic/Nonprofit Terms; Industry Terms: Not Available to Industry
Depositor comments: Please visit https://doi.org/10.1101/2025.06.20.660755 for bioRxiv preprint.
How to cite: pDL0_013 was a gift from Dmitri Nusinow (Addgene plasmid # 210763 ; http://n2t.net/addgene:210763 ; RRID:Addgene_210763)
