[The description below was written by a language model from this plasmid's Addgene catalogue record and pLannotate feature annotations shown in this document.]
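Description:
pDL0_013 is a small bacterial cloning plasmid (about 4.4 kb) built on the pICH41276 backbone and catalogued as a plant expression and synthetic biology vector. It serves as a part-donor plasmid rather than a complete expression construct. Its sole payload is a roughly 2.1 kb fragment carrying the Oryza sativa alpha-tubulin A1 (Tubulin1A) promoter. The "pDL0" name and the flanking letters in the stated purpose ("T_..._R") suggest a level 0 module with defined assembly overhangs for a modular (Golden Gate/MoClo-type) cloning system. However, the record does not spell out the overhang identities or the restriction enzymes involved.

The annotated features all belong to the backbone. An aadA coding sequence confers spectinomycin/streptomycin resistance, matching the listed spectinomycin selection, and lies downstream of an AmpR (bla) promoter. Short fragments of an integrase gene and a gentamicin acetyltransferase gene sit nearby; these are probably remnants of the integron context from which aadA cassettes are commonly derived and are not functional markers. A high-copy ColE1/pUC-type origin supports propagation in E. coli, and a short lacI fragment is another non-functional vestige. The annotation software did not recognise the rice promoter, so the remaining unannotated stretch of about 2.1 kb presumably corresponds to the insert.

The plasmid contains no coding sequence, terminator or plant selection marker. Its use would therefore be to supply a rice tubulin promoter for assembly into higher-order transcription units. It was deposited with work on inducible synthetic gene circuits that control pigmentation in grasses.
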