Features (pLannotate 1.2.2; 6 found; start..end, strand, type, name):
    110..214     +  promoter       AmpR promoter: bla
    205..285     -  CDS            int (fragment): INT2_ECOLX - Protein inferred from homology: Swiss-Prot protein existence level 3. Putative integrase believed to be involved in the insertion of antibiotic resistance genes into plasmids and transposons. From Escherichia coli.
    373..429     +  CDS            GmR (fragment): gentamycin acetyltransferase; aacC1; confers resistance to gentamycin
    436..1224    +  CDS            aadA: S3AD_ECOLX - Experimental evidence at protein level: Swiss-Prot protein existence level 1. Mediates bacterial resistance to the antibiotics streptomycin and spectinomycin. From Escherichia coli.
   1398..1986    +  rep_origin     ori: high-copy-number ColE1/pMB1/pBR322/pUC origin of replication
   2169..2218    +  CDS            lacI (fragment): lac repressor; lacI; The lac repressor binds to the lac operator to inhibit transcription in E. coli. This inhibition can be relieved by adding lactose or isopropyl-β-D-thiogalactopyranoside (IPTG).
>Addgene plasmid #210763 | pDL0_013 | addgene full sequence | sequence record 421259 | Addgene NGS Result
GTGGCTCTTCAGTGGACGAAAGGGCCTCGTGATACGCCTATTTTTATAGGTTAATGTCATGATAATAATG
GTTTCTTAGACGTCAGGTGGCACTTTTCGGGGAAATGTGCGCGGAACCCCTATTTGTTTATTTTTCTAAA
TACATTCAAATATGTATCCGCTCATGAGACAATAACCCTGATAAATGCTTCAATAATATTGAAAAAGGAA
GAGTATGCGCTCACGCAACTGGTCCAGAACCTTGACCGAACGCAGCGGTGGTAACGGCGCAGTGGCGGTT
TTCATGGCTTGTTATGACTGTTTTTTTTTGGGGTACAGTCTATGCCTCGGGCATCCAAGCAGCAAGCGCG
TTACGCCGTGGGTCGATGTTTGATGTTATGGAGCAGCAACGATGTTACGCAGCAGGGCAGTCGCCCTAAA
ACAAAGTTAAACATCATGAGGGAAGCGGTGATCGCCGAAGTATCGACTCAACTATCAGAGGTAGTTGGCG
TCATCGAGCGCCATCTCGAACCGACGTTGCTGGCCGTACATTTGTACGGCTCCGCAGTGGATGGCGGCCT
GAAGCCACACAGCGATATTGATTTGCTGGTTACGGTGACCGTAAGGCTTGATGAAACAACGCGGCGAGCT
TTGATCAACGACCTTTTGGAAACTTCGGCTTCCCCTGGAGAGAGCGAGATTCTCCGCGCTGTAGAAGTCA
CCATTGTTGTGCACGACGACATCATTCCGTGGCGTTATCCAGCTAAGCGCGAACTGCAATTTGGAGAATG
GCAGCGCAATGACATTCTTGCAGGTATCTTCGAGCCAGCCACGATCGACATTGATCTGGCTATCTTGCTG
ACAAAAGCAAGAGAACATAGCGTTGCCTTGGTAGGTCCAGCGGCGGAGGAACTCTTTGATCCGGTTCCTG
AACAGGATCTATTTGAGGCGCTAAATGAAACCTTAACGCTATGGAACTCGCCGCCCGACTGGGCTGGCGA
TGAGCGAAATGTAGTGCTTACGTTGTCCCGCATTTGGTACAGCGCAGTAACCGGCAAAATCGCGCCGAAG
GATGTCGCTGCCGACTGGGCAATGGAGCGCCTGCCGGCCCAGTATCAGCCCGTCATACTTGAAGCTAGAC
AGGCTTATCTTGGACAAGAAGAAGATCGCTTGGCCTCGCGCGCAGATCAGTTGGAAGAATTTGTCCATTA
CGTAAAAGGCGAGATCACCAAGGTAGTCGGCAAATAACTGTCAGACCAAGTTTACTCATATATACTTTAG
ATTGATTTAAAACTTCATTTTTAATTTAAAAGGATCTAGGTGAAGATCCTTTTTGATAATCTCATGACCA
AAATCCCTTAACGTGAGTTTTCGTTCCACTGAGCGTCAGACCCCGTAGAAAAGATCAAAGGATCTTCTTG
AGATCCTTTTTTTCTGCGCGTAATCTGCTGCTTGCAAACAAAAAAACCACCGCTACCAGCGGTGGTTTGT
TTGCCGGATCAAGAGCTACCAACTCTTTTTCCGAAGGTAACTGGCTTCAGCAGAGCGCAGATACCAAATA
CTGTTCTTCTAGTGTAGCCGTAGTTAGGCCACCACTTCAAGAACTCTGTAGCACCGCCTACATACCTCGC
TCTGCTAATCCTGTTACCAGTGGCTGCTGCCAGTGGCGATAAGTCGTGTCTTACCGGGTTGGACTCAAGA
CGATAGTTACCGGATAAGGCGCAGCGGTCGGGCTGAACGGGGGGTTCGTGCACACAGCCCAGCTTGGAGC
GAACGACCTACACCGAACTGAGATACCTACAGCGTGAGCTATGAGAAAGCGCCACGCTTCCCGAAGGGAG
AAAGGCGGACAGGTATCCGGTAAGCGGCAGGGTCGGAACAGGAGAGCGCACGAGGGAGCTTCCAGGGGGA
AACGCCTGGTATCTTTATAGTCCTGTCGGGTTTCGCCACCTCTGACTTGAGCGTCGATTTTTGTGATGCT
CGTCAGGGGGGCGGAGCCTATGGAAAAACGCCAGCAACGCGGCCTTTTTACGGTTCCTGGCCTTTTGCTG
GCCTTTTGCTCACATGTTCTTTCCTGCGTTATCCCCTGATTCTGTGGATAACCGTATTACCGCCTTTGAG
TGAGCTGATACCGCTCGCCGCAGCCGAACGACCGAGCGCAGCGAGTCAGTGAGCGAGGAAGCGGAAGAGC
GCCCAATACGCAAACCGCCTCTCCCCGCGCGTTGGCCGATTCATTAATCACTCTGTGGTCTCAGCTTTCA
GCCTGAAAGGACAAAATACATGTTAGCGCCTTAGTGGTACATTATTATTTCAGTACAGCAAGATAACACA
ATTCAAAAGACTGACCCACAATAAATAACTAGTCCTCAATTTAAAATTTGAGTTCCTAAATAGACATCTA
TGAATATGCTGTACATCGGCACTACAGAAAATACGATTCCCAATAATTGAACAATTGTACTTTATTTGGT
TGTTACTACAACAATGGAAGATACAAGATCGTTTCAAAACTACCATACATGCGTGGAGTATTTGTTCCAC
AGATCTGGAAAAAACAGATCTGACGGGCAGTGTCACCAAACACTAGACATATGTATTTGTATTAGGTGGG
TGACGTGTACAAACATGACTACCAGATCTAGAATTAGAACGCGGCGTGCTTTGGAAATGTTAAGTAGATC
CAAATACATCGGTAACAAATGAACATATTCATATGACATAGCTGTAAAACATCATGATCTATCATATCAA
CTAGAGGGGATCTCGGCATGTATCATTCTATTGCATCTAGAACCATAGCATTTCCATGTGACAAACAATT
TTGAAACATACATTGCTCAGATCTACCATAAGAACACCATGTTCATGACAGCATCGACCATGATTTCCAC
ATTTAACAGCATCCCGAGGTCAGATCCAGTGTTTAGAACTATCATTTCAGCAAAATTCACAAAATAAATC
CTCCAATTCGCCTACATATATCCATTCCACGCATCCTAGGACCAGATCCACCATACCAGTATACACGAAC
ACTAAACATTTCATCAGATCCGCTAACTACGACAGAGAAAACGCAGATCCAGACAACCAGATCCACCGAC
AAATAAACACAGCCCCCCACATCCAACAACCGCGAATCCACCCAGATCTGACCCAGAAGCAGGCACGAAG
AACACGGGGGGTGAGGGAGATGGGACGCGGATCCGTACCTGGATGCAAGCTTGGCGGTAAGGGTTGATGC
TGCGACGGCGGCGGAGAAGGGAGAGAGGGGAGAGGAGGAAAAGCGCGGAGGCGCGGAGAGAGGCGAGTAC
GAACACGCCTTTCTCTGCGTTGTCTCGGCTTAGGGTTTGCGATCCCCGCACTCCGCCCGTTTTATAGGGC
CAGACAGCCTGGACCTCTCAGGAGCGGAAGCGAAGGGATGGGGGAGTTTTTCGTTTTACCCCCTTTGACG
TGTTCAAAATTCACTCGCATCTCACATCGTGCCTGCAAAGGTCGGGTGGTTGGATCATATCGAGAATATT
TAATAAGTTAGGGAGCTTTCTGATAATATCCACCGCAAGGAGGCCATTTCCGTTTGCACTCGGTTGAAGT
CCATACCCGCCTCTCGTTAGTTTCACTGACAGGTGGGTCCAGAGGCTTCCTTCGTGTGCGGTTAGCGAGT
GCACGCGTCGCTCCAAGAAAAAGCAGTAGGTGACCTGGCCACCTCGTTGTAGGTGCGACCGATGCAGACG
TCCCGCTTGCCGGTGGGCCCACGTTACAGCTGGGTCCCACATATCGGTGGGTGCGATGAGTTGTTCGGTG
CGTAGGAGTAGATTGGATCCCAACGGGTGGTTGCGTCGTCGGCGGCCCTGCCGATTTTATTTTCGATTTT
TGAAATGCGAGAGCGGGAGAACGGCACCGTTGGCTTGGCTGTGGATGCCGTTAGCCGCACCGGACTATTC
GGCCCAGTTCCATTTTGGCCCAACTTGAAACAGCGCGGAGCACAAGACGGGGGAGCCCATTTAGGCCCGT
AATCTCAGCCCTGTAGAAAGTCCGTGTCGTTGCGATGGACCAGAAAGCCCATGGGCCTTGGAGGCGTTCT
CTGCTGGGAATAAAATAAGTTCACACTCTGTCCCTCAACTTTACGTCGAGTTTGTTTGACATCCCTAATG
CCCAGTACCAGAAATCTTTTGATACAAATAAGGTTTGATATAAAGTGGCACGTGGTGAATGGCATCGTTT
GAAAAATCTTCAGATCGAGCGGGCTCCACAAGCCGTAAGTGCAAGTGCCAAAATTTGTGAAGAAAATTAC
TTCCTTCATTTCACAATGTAAGTTATTTTAGCATTTTCCACATTCATATTGATATCAATAAATTTAGATA
GATATATATGTCTCGCTTGAGACCACGAA
